>Addgene plasmid #14538 | pCDNA3 Flag MKK7a1 | addgene partial sequence | sequence record 21802 | CMV-F 5'-CGCAAATGGGCGGTAGGCGTG-3'
AGCTCTCTGGCTAACTAGAGAACCCACTGCTTACTGGCTTATCGAAATTAATACGACTCACTATAGGGAG
ACCCAAGCTTCGGCAGGCCAACATGGACTATAAGGACGATGATGACAAAATGCTGGGGCTCCCATCAACC
TTGTTCACACCGCGCAGTATGGAGAGCATCGAGATTGACCAGAAGCTGCAGGAGATCATGAAGCAGACAG
GGTACCTGACTATCGGGGGCCAGCGTTATCAGGCAGAAATCAATGACTTGGAGAACTTGGGTGAGATGGG
CAGTGGTACCTGTGGTCAGGTGTGGAAGATGCGGTTCCGGAAGACAGGCCACATCATTGCTGTTAAGCAA
ATGCGGCGCTCTGGGAACAAGGAAGAGAATAAGCGCATTTTGATGGACCTGGATGTAGTACTCAAGAGCC
ATGACTGCCCTTACATCGTTCAGTGCTTTGGCACCTTCATCACCAACACAGACGTCTTTATTGCCATGGA
GCTCATGGGCACATGTGCAGAGAAGCTGAAGAAACGAATGCAGGGCCCCATTCCAGAGCGAATCCTGGGC
AAGATGACTGTGGCGATTGTGAAAGCACTGTACTATCTGAAGGAGAAGCATGGCGTCATCCATCGCGATG
TCAAACCCTCCAACATCCTGCTAGATGAGCGGGGCCAGATCAAGCTCTGTGACTTTGGCATCAGTGGCCG
CCTTGTTGACTCCAAGCCAAAACACGGAGTGCTGGCTGTGCTGCCTATATGGCTCCCG
