[The description below was written by a language model from this plasmid's Addgene catalogue record.]
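Description:
pCDNA3 Flag MKK7a1 is a mammalian expression plasmid built on the commercial pcDNA3 backbone (about 5.4 kb without insert) and carrying a roughly 1.1 kb cDNA for the mouse MAP kinase kinase MKK7, alpha-1 isoform (gene Map2k7, also known as JNKK2 or MEK7). The coding sequence was inserted by restriction cloning between the HindIII and XbaI sites of the polylinker, both of which remain intact, and it bears an N-terminal Flag epitope, so the expressed protein can be detected or immunoprecipitated with anti-Flag antibodies. The plasmid is maintained in E. coli as a high-copy construct under ampicillin selection.

The record does not include a feature table and does not list the regulatory elements explicitly. As a standard pcDNA3 derivative, it would be expected to drive the insert from the CMV immediate-early promoter with a downstream polyadenylation signal, and to carry a neomycin resistance cassette permitting G418 selection in mammalian cells. The listed T7 and SP6 sequencing primers are consistent with the phage promoter sites that flank the pcDNA3 polylinker, which also allow the insert to be sequenced from either end.

MKK7 is a dual-specificity kinase that phosphorylates and activates the c-Jun N-terminal kinase (JNK) in the stress-activated MAPK pathway, and the associated publication identified it as a JNK activator. The construct is suited to transient or stable overexpression of tagged MKK7 in mammalian cells, for example to study JNK pathway activation, to recover the kinase for immune-complex kinase assays, or to examine its interactions with signalling partners.
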