Addgene plasmid #14538: pCDNA3 Flag MKK7a1
Depositing lab: Roger Davis. Depositing organization: University of Massachusetts, Worcester. Publication: Mitogen-activated protein kinase kinase 7 is an activator of the c-Jun NH2-terminal kinase. Tournier C, Whitmarsh AJ, Cavanagh J, Barrett T, Davis RJ. Proc Natl Acad Sci U S A. 1997 Jul 8. 94(14):7337-42. 10.1073/pnas.94.14.7337 PubMed 9207092.
Backbone
  Vector backbone: pcDNA3
  Backbone manufacturer: invitrogen
  Backbone size w/o insert (bp): 5446
  Vector type: Mammalian Expression
Growth in bacteria
  Bacterial resistance: Ampicillin, 100 μg/mL
  Growth temperature: 37°C
  Growth strain: DH5alpha
  Copy number: High Copy
Gene/Insert
  Gene/Insert name: MKK7a1 (alt name: MKK7)
  Species: M. musculus (mouse)
  Insert size (bp): 1080
  GenBank ID: U93030
  Entrez Gene: Map2k7 (a.k.a. 5930412N11Rik, JNKK 2, Jnkk, Jnkk2, MAPKK 7, MEK 7, Mapkk7, Mek7, Mkk7, Prkm, Prkmk7, sek, sek2)
  Tag / fusion protein: Flag (N terminal on insert)
  Cloning method: Restriction Enzyme; 5′ cloning site Hind III (not destroyed); 3′ cloning site Xba I (not destroyed)
  Sequencing primers: 5′ T7; 3′ SP6
Terms and licenses: Academic/Nonprofit Terms; Industry Terms: Not Available to Industry
How to cite: pCDNA3 Flag MKK7a1 was a gift from Roger Davis (Addgene plasmid # 14538 ; http://n2t.net/addgene:14538 ; RRID:Addgene_14538)
